>Addgene plasmid #129486 | p415 Glo3 S389,398 D | addgene full sequence | sequence record 256371 | Addgene NGS Result
TTATTTTTTGCTTTTTCTCTTGAGGTCACATGATCGCAAAATGGCAAATGGCACGTGAAGCTGTCGATAT
TGGGGAACTGTGGTGGTTGGCAAATGACTAATTAAGTTAGTCAAGGCGCCATCCTCATGAAAACTGTGTA
ACATAATAACCGAAGTGTCGAAAAGGTGGCACCTTGTCCAATTGAACACGCTCGATGAAAAAAATAAGAT
ATATATAAGGTTAAGTAAAGCGTCTGTTAGAAAGGAAGTTTTTCCTTTTTCTTGCTCTCTTGTCTTTTCA
TCTACTATTTCCTTCGTGTAATACAGGGTCGTCAGATACATAGATACAATTCTATTACCCCCATCCATAC
TCTAGAACTAGTGGATCCGCGATGAGTAACGATGAAGGAGAAACATTTGCCACGGAACAGACTACTCAAC
AAGTCTTTCAGAAGCTAGGTAGCAACATGGAAAATCGAGTTTGTTTTGATTGTGGTAACAAGAATCCTAC
TTGGACTTCGGTACCTTTTGGTGTGATGCTGTGTATTCAATGCTCTGCTGTGCATAGAAACATGGGTGTT
CATATCACCTTTGTAAAGTCTTCTACATTAGATAAATGGACAATTAACAATTTAAGAAGGTTTAAGTTGG
GCGGGAACCATAAGGCTCGTGATTTTTTCTTAAAGAACAATGGGAAACAGCTACTAAATACAGCAAATGT
TGACGCGAAAACAAAATATACGAGCCCTGTTGCTAAGAAATATAAGATACATCTCGACAAGAAGGTTCAA
AAGGATATGGAGTTATACCCATCAGAATTAGTCTTGAACGGTCAAGATTCTTCGGACTCACCGTTGGACA
CCGATTCAGACGCTTCCAGGTCGACTTCCAAAGAAAATAGTGTTGACGATTTTTTCTCTAATTGGCAAAA
ACCAAGCTCCAATTCCAGTTCTAAACTCAATGTAAATACAGGCTCTCTCGCCCCAAAAAACAACACCACA
GGCAGCACACCCAAGACCACTGTCACTAAAACGAGAAGTTCCATCTTAACGGCTAGCAGAAAGAAACCGG
TATTAAACTCGCAAGATAAAAAGAAACATTCAATTTTGTCTTCGTCAAGAAAGCCCACTAGACTAACCGC
AAAGAAAGTCGACAAATCACAGGCAGAAGACTTGTTTGATCAATTTAAAAAAGAGGCTCAACAAGAAAAG
GAGGACGAGTTCACTAATTCGTCTTCTAGCACCAAAATTAGACAAAATGATTACGATTCCCAATTTATGA
ATAACAGTAAAGGCAACAATAATAACAGTATAGATGATATTAATACCCAGCCTGATGAATTCAATGATTT
TTTAAATGACACTTCAAACAGCTTCGACACAACTAGAAAAGAACAGCAAGATACTTTAACACCCAAGTTT
GCCAAATTGGGATTTGGTATGACCATGAATGACGCCAATGATTTGGCAAAGCAACAAAAAGAATCTCAGA
AAATAGCTCAGGGACCAAGATATACGGGCAGAATCGCGGAAAGGTACGGCACACAAAAAGCTATAGATTC
TGATCAATTATTTGGTCGTGGCGATTTTGATGAAGCAGCAAACAGGGAAGCGCATGACAAGTTGAAAACA
TTTGACAATGCTACATCAATTTCCTCTTCTTCATACTTTGGAGAAGATAAAGAAGTGGATGAATTTGGTA
ATCCCATCAATAGTAGTGGAAGTGGAGCAGGGAATTTTGATGGCCGTAATTCTAATAACGGTTTCATCGA
TTTTAATGCCTCCGCAGATGATGAATTGCAGATGTTGAGAGACGTTGTAGAACAGGGTGCTGAAAAACTC
GGTAGTTATTTAAGGGACTACTTAAGAAAATAATCCCCCCGGGCTGCAGGAATTCGATATCAAGCTTATC
GATACCGTCGACCTCGAGTCATGTAATTAGTTATGTCACGCTTACATTCACGCCCTCCCCCCACATCCGC
TCTAACCGAAAAGGAAGGAGTTAGACAACCTGAAGTCTAGGTCCCTATTTATTTTTTTATAGTTATGTTA
GTATTAAGAACGTTATTTATATTTCAAATTTTTCTTTTTTTTCTGTACAGACGCGTGTACGCATGTAACA
TTATACTGAAAACCTTGCTTGAGAAGGTTTTGGGACGCTCGAAGGCTTTAATTTGCGGCCGGTACCCAAT
TCGCCCTATAGTGAGTCGTATTACGCGCGCTCACTGGCCGTCGTTTTACAACGTCGTGACTGGGAAAACC
CTGGCGTTACCCAACTTAATCGCCTTGCAGCACATCCCCCTTTCGCCAGCTGGCGTAATAGCGAAGAGGC
CCGCACCGATCGCCCTTCCCAACAGTTGCGCAGCCTGAATGGCGAATGG
[124 nt withheld, positions 2360-2483]
C
[91 nt withheld, positions 2485-2575]
A
[49 nt withheld, positions 2577-2625]
CCTTTGACGTTGGAGTCCACGTTCTTT
[37 nt withheld, positions 2653-2689]
ACCCTATCTCGGTCTATTCTTTTGATTTATAAGGGATTTTGCCGATTTCGGCCTATTGGTTAAAAAATGA
GCTGATTTAACAAAAATTTAACGCGAATTTTAACAAAATATTAACGCTTACAATTTCCTGATGCGGTATT
TTCTCCTTACGCATCTGTGCGGTATTTCACACCGCATATCGACCGGTCGAGGAGAACTTCTAGTATATCT
ACATACCTAATATTATTGCCTTATTAAAAATGGAATCCCAACAATTACATCAAAATCCACATTCTCTTCA
AAATCAATTGTCCTGTACTTCCTTGTTCATGTGTGTTCAAAAACGTTATATTTATAGGATAATTATACTC
TATTTCTCAACAAGTAATTGGTTGTTTGGCCGAGCGGTCTAAGGCGCCTGATTCAAGAAATATCTTGACC
GCAGTTAACTGTGGGAATACTCAGGTATCGTAAGATGCAAGAGTTCGAATCTCTTAGCAACCATTATTTT
TTTCCTCAACATAACGAGAACACACAGGGGCGCTATCGCACAGAATCAAATTCGATGACTGGAAATTTTT
TGTTAATTTCAGAGGTCGCCTGACGCATATACCTTTTTCAACTGAAAAATTGGGAGAAAAAGGAAAGGTG
AGAGCGCCGGAACCGGCTTTTCATATAGAATAGAGAAGCGTTCATGACTAAATGCTTGCATCACAATACT
TGAAGTTGACAATATTATTTAAGGACCTATTGTTTTTTCCAATAGGTGGTTAGCAATCGTCTTACTTTCT
AACTTTTCTTACCTTTTACATTTCAGCAATATATATATATATATTTCAAGGATATACCATTCTAATGTCT
GCCCCTAAGAAGATCGTCGTTTTGCCAGGTGACCACGTTGGTCAAGAAATCACAGCCGAAGCCATTAAGG
TTCTTAAAGCTATTTCTGATGTTCGTTCCAATGTCAAGTTCGATTTCGAAAATCATTTAATTGGTGGTGC
TGCTATCGATGCTACAGGTGTTCCACTTCCAGATGAGGCGCTGGAAGCCTCCAAGAAGGCTGATGCCGTT
TTGTTAGGTGCTGTGGGTGGTCCTAAATGGGGTACCGGTAGTGTTAGACCTGAACAAGGTTTACTAAAAA
TCCGTAAAGAACTTCAATTGTACGCCAACTTAAGACCATGTAACTTTGCATCCGACTCTCTTTTAGACTT
ATCTCCAATCAAGCCACAATTTGCTAAAGGTACTGACTTCGTTGTTGTCAGAGAATTAGTGGGAGGTATT
TACTTTGGTAAGAGAAAGGAAGACGATGGTGATGGTGTCGCTTGGGATAGTGAACAATACACCGTTCCAG
AAGTGCAAAGAATCACAAGAATGGCCGCTTTCATGGCCCTACAACATGAGCCACCATTGCCTATTTGGTC
CTTGGATAAAGCTAATGTTTTGGCCTCTTCAAGATTATGGAGAAAAACTGTGGAGGAAACCATCAAGAAC
GAATTCCCTACATTGAAGGTTCAACATCAATTGATTGATTCTGCCGCCATGATCCTAGTTAAGAACCCAA
CCCACCTAAATGGTATTATAATCACCAGCAACATGTTTGGTGATATCATCTCCGATGAAGCCTCCGTTAT
CCCAGGTTCCTTGGGTTTGTTGCCATCTGCGTCCTTGGCCTCTTTGCCAGACAAGAACACCGCATTTGGT
TTGTACGAACCATGCCACGGTTCTGCTCCAGATTTGCCAAAGAATAAGGTCAACCCTATCGCCACTATCT
TGTCTGCTGCAATGATGTTGAAATTGTCATTGAACTTGCCTGAAGAAGGTAAGGCCATTGAAGATGCAGT
TAAAAAGGTTTTGGATGCAGGTATCAGAACTGGTGATTTAGGTGGTTCCAACAGTACCACCGAAGTCGGT
GATGCTGTCGCCGAAGAAGTTAAGAAAATCCTTGCTTAAAAAGATTCTCTTTTTTTATGATATTTGTACA
TAAACTTTATAAATGAAATTCATAATAGAAACGACACGAAATTACAAAATGGAATATGTTCATAGGGTAG
ACGAAACTATATACGCAATCTACATACATTTATCAAGAAGGAGAAAAAGGAGGATGTAAAGGAATACAGG
TAAGCAAATTGATACTAATGGCTCAACGTGATAAGGAAAAAGAATTGCACTTTAACATTAATATTGACAA
GGAGGAGGGCACCACACAAAAAGTTAGGTGTAACAGAAAATCATGAAACTATGATTCCTAATTTATATAT
TGGAGGATTTTCTCTAAAAAAAAAAAAATACAACAAATAAAAAACACTCAATGACCTGACCATTTGATGG
AGTTTAAGTCAATACCTTCTTGAACCATTTCCCATAATGGTGAAAGTTCCCTCAAGAATTTTACTCTGTC
AGAAACGGCCTTAACGACGTAGTCGATATGGTGCACTCTCAGTACAATCTGCTCTGATGCCGCATAGTTA
AGCCAGCCCCGACACCCGCCAACACCCGCTGACGCGCCCTGACGGGCTTGTCTGCTCCCGGCATCCGCTT
ACAGACAAGCTGTGACCGTCTCCGGGAGCTGCATGTGTCAGAGGTTTTCACCGTCATCACCGAAACGCGC
GAGACGAAAGGGCCTCGTGATACGCCTATTTTTATAGGTTAATGTCATGATAATAATGGTTTCTTAGGAC
GGATCGCTTGCCTGTAACTTACACGCGCCTCGTATCTTTTAATGATGGAATAATTTGGGAATTTACTCTG
TGTTTATTTATTTTTATGTTTTGTATTTGGATTTTAGAAAGTAAATAAAGAAGGTAGAAGAGTTACGGAA
TGAAGAAAAAAAAATAAACAAAGGTTTAAAAAATTTCAACAAAAAGCGTACTTTACATATATATTTATTA
GACAAGAAAAGCAGATTAAATAGATATACATTCGATTAACGATAAGTAAAATGTAAAATCACAGGATTTT
CGTGTGTGGTCTTCTACACAGACAAGATGAAACAATTCGGCATTAATACCTGAGAGCAGGAAGAGCAAGA
TAAAAGGTAGTATTTGTTGGCGATCCCCCTAGAGTCTTTTACATCTTCGGAAAACAAAAACTATTTTTTC
TTTAATTTCTTTTTTTACTTTCTATTTTTAATTTATATATTTATATTAAAAAATTTAAATTATAATTATT
TTTATAGCACGTGATGAAAAGGACCCAGGTGGCACTTTTCGGGGAAATGTGCGCGGAACCCCTATTTGTT
TATTTTTCTAAATACATTCAAATATGTATCCGCTCATGAGACAATAACCCTGATAAATGCTTCAATAATA
TTGAAAAAGGAAGAGTATGAGTATTCAACATTTCCGTGTCGCCCTTATTCCCTTTTTTGCGGCATTTTGC
CTTCCTGTTTTTGCTCACCCAGAAACGCTGGTGAAAGTAAAAGATGCTGAAGATCAGTTGGGTGCACGAG
TGGGTTACATCGAACTGGATCTCAACAGCGGTAAGATCCTTGAGAGTTTTCGCCCCGAAGAACGTTTTCC
AATGATGAGCACTTTTAAAGTTCTGCTATGTGGCGCGGTATTATCCCGTATTGACGCCGGGCAAGAGCAA
CTCGGTCGCCGCATACACTATTCTCAGAATGACTTGGTTGAGTACTCACCAGTCACAGAAAAGCATCTTA
CGGATGGCATGACAGTAAGAGAATTATGCAGTGCTGCCATAACCATGAGTGATAACACTGCGGCCAACTT
ACTTCTGACAACGATCGGAGGACCGAAGGAGCTAACCGCTTTTTTGCACAACATGGGGGATCATGTAACT
CGCCTTGATCGTTGGGAACCGGAGCTGAATGAAGCCATACCAAACGACGAGCGTGACACCACGATGCCTG
TAGCAATGGCAACAACGTTGCGCAAACTATTAACTGGCGAACTACTTACTCTAGCTTCCCGGCAACAATT
AATAGACTGGATGGAGGCGGATAAAGTTGCAGGACCACTTCTGCGCTCGGCCCTTCCGGCTGGCTGGTTT
ATTGCTGATAAATCTGGAGCCGGTGAGCGTGGGTCTCGCGGTATCATTGCAGCACTGGGGCCAGATGGTA
AGCCCTCCCGTATCGTAGTTATCTACACGACGGGGAGTCAGGCAACTATGGATGAACGAAATAGACAGAT
CGCTGAGATAGGTGCCTCACTGATTAAGCATTGGTAACTGTCAGACCAAGTTTACTCATATATACTTTAG
ATTGATTTAAAACTTCATTTTTAATTTAAAAGGATCTAGGTGAAGATCCTTTTTGATAATCTCATGACCA
AAATCCCTTAACGTGAGTTTTCGTTCCACTGAGCGTCAGACCCCGTAGAAAAGATCAAAGGATCTTCTTG
AGATCCTTTTTTTCTGCGCGTAATCTGCTGCTTGCAAACAAAAAAACCACCGCTACCAGCGGTGGTTTGT
TTGCCGGATCAAGAGCTACCAACTCTTTTTCCGAAGGTAACTGGCTTCAGCAGAGCGCAGATACCAAATA
CTGTTCTTCTAGTGTAGCCGTAGTTAGGCCACCACTTCAAGAACTCTGTAGCACCGCCTACATACCTCGC
TCTGCTAATCCTGTTACCAGTGGCTGCTGCCAGTGGCGATAAGTCGTGTCTTACCGGGTTGGACTCAAGA
CGATAGTTACCGGATAAGGCGCAGCGGTCGGGCTGAACGGGGGGTTCGTGCACACAGCCCAGCTTGGAGC
GAACGACCTACACCGAACTGAGATACCTACAGCGTGAGCTATGAGAAAGCGCCACGCTTCCCGAAGGGAG
AAAGGCGGACAGGTATCCGGTAAGCGGCAGGGTCGGAACAGGAGAGCGCACGAGGGAGCTTCCAGGGGGA
AACGCCTGGTATCTTTATAGTCCTGTCGGGTTTCGCCACCTCTGACTTGAGCGTCGATTTTTGTGATGCT
CGTCAGGGGGGCGGAGCCTATGGAAAAACGCCAGCAACGCGGCCTTTTTACGGTTCCTGGCCTTTTGCTG
GCCTTTTGCTCACATGTTCTTTCCTGCGTTATCCCCTGATTCTGTGGATAACCGTATTACCGCCTTTGAG
TGAGCTGATACCGCTCGCCGCAGCCGAACGACCGAGCGCAGCGAGTCAGTGAGCGAGGAAGCGGAAGAGC
GCCCAATACGCAAACCGCCTCTCCCCGCGCGTTGGCCGATTCATTAATGCAGCTGGCACGACAGGTTTCC
CGACTGGAAAGCGGGCAGTGAGCGCAACGCAATTAATGTGAGTTAGCTCACTCATTAGGCACCCCAGGCT
TTACACTTTATGCTTCCGGCTCGTATGTTGTGTGGAATTGTGAGCGGATAACAATTTCACACAGGAAACA
GCTATGACCATGATTACGCCAAGCGCGCAATTAACCCTCACTAAAGGGAACAAAAGCTGGAGCTCCGGAT
GCAAGGGTTCGAATCCCTTAGCTCTCA
Features (pLannotate 1.2.2; 24 found; start..end, strand, type, name):
      1..350     +  promoter       MET17 promoter: S. cerevisiae MET17; expression is repressed by methionine; MET15; MET25
    350..368     +  misc_feature   MCS (fragment): pBluescript multiple cloning site
    372..1850    +  CDS            GLO3: GLO3_YEAST - Experimental evidence at protein level: Swiss-Prot protein existence level 1. GTPase-activating protein for the ADP ribosylation factor (ARF) family. Involved in retrograde vesicular transport from the Golgi to the endoplasmic reticulum. From Saccharomyces cerevisiae (strain ATCC 204508 / S288c) (Baker's yeast).
   1856..1908    +  misc_feature   MCS (fragment): pBluescript multiple cloning site
   1909..2156    +  terminator     CYC1 terminator: S. cerevisiae CYC1; transcription terminator for CYC1
   2175..2193    -  promoter       T7 promoter: promoter for bacteriophage T7 RNA polymerase
   2201..2356    +  CDS            lacZα (fragment): LacZα fragment of β-galactosidase; lacZ fragment
   2360..2788    +  rep_origin     f1 ori (sequence partly withheld): f1 bacteriophage origin of replication; arrow indicates direction of (+) strand synthesis
   2816..2868    -  misc_feature   bom (fragment): basis of mobility region from pBR322
   2899..2976    +  CDS            YO192_YEAST (fragment): Experimental evidence at protein level: Swiss-Prot protein existence level 1. From Saccharomyces cerevisiae (strain ATCC 204508 / S288c) (Baker's yeast).
   3116..3523    +  promoter       LEU2 promoter: S. cerevisiae LEU2
   3524..4618    +  CDS            LEU2: 3-isopropylmalate dehydrogenase, required for leucine biosynthesis; S. cerevisiae LEU2; yeast auxotrophic marker
   4980..5096    -  CDS            NFS1 (fragment): NFS1_YEAST - Also known as SPL1 From Saccharomyces cerevisiae (strain ATCC 204508 / S288c) (Baker's yeast).
   5095..5145    -  misc_feature   bom (fragment): basis of mobility region from pBR322
   5247..5282    -  CDS            rop (fragment): Rop protein, which maintains plasmids at low copy number; rop
   5351..5854    -  misc_feature   CEN/ARS: S. cerevisiae CEN6 centromere fused to an autonomously replicating sequence
   5891..5995    +  promoter       AmpR promoter: bla
   5996..6856    +  CDS            AmpR: β-lactamase; bla; confers resistance to ampicillin, carbenicillin, and related antibiotics
   7027..7615    +  rep_origin     ori: high-copy-number ColE1/pMB1/pBR322/pUC origin of replication
   7798..7890    +  CDS            lacI (fragment): lac repressor; lacI; The lac repressor binds to the lac operator to inhibit transcription in E. coli. This inhibition can be relieved by adding lactose or isopropyl-β-D-thiogalactopyranoside (IPTG).
   7903..7924    +  protein_bind   CAP binding site: CAP binding activates transcription in the presence of cAMP. E. coli catabolite activator protein
   7939..7969    +  promoter       lac promoter: promoter for the E. coli lac operon
   7977..7993    +  protein_bind   lac operator: The lac repressor binds to the lac operator to inhibit transcription in E. coli. This inhibition can be relieved by adding lactose or isopropyl-β-D-thiogalactopyranoside (IPTG). lac repressor encoded by lacI
   8038..8056    +  promoter       T3 promoter: promoter for bacteriophage T3 RNA polymerase
