[The description below was written by a language model from this plasmid's Addgene catalogue record and pLannotate feature annotations shown in this document.]
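Description:
p415 Glo3 S389,398 D is a yeast–E. coli shuttle plasmid built on the p415 Met25 backbone for expressing a mutant form of the Saccharomyces cerevisiae GLO3 gene (YER122C) in budding yeast. The 8.1 kb sequence carries a CEN6/ARS element, so the plasmid is maintained in yeast as a stable, low-copy centromeric episome. It is selected through the LEU2 marker, expressed from its own promoter, which complements leucine auxotrophy. In bacteria it replicates from a high-copy ColE1/pUC-type origin and is selected with ampicillin via the β-lactamase gene. An f1 origin, T7 and T3 promoters, lac promoter/operator sequences and a lacZα fragment are leftovers of the pBluescript-derived cloning framework. Several short annotated fragments (bom, rop, lacI and pieces of neighbouring yeast genes flanking LEU2) appear to be backbone remnants rather than functional parts.

The expression cassette places the roughly 1.5 kb GLO3 open reading frame between the MET17 (MET25) promoter and the CYC1 transcription terminator, flanked by multiple cloning site remnants. Because this promoter is repressed by methionine, expression can be tuned through the methionine content of the medium. No epitope tag or reporter is annotated. Glo3 is a GTPase-activating protein for ARF-family GTPases that acts in retrograde Golgi-to-ER vesicular transport. In this version, serines 389 and 398 are replaced with aspartate, a substitution commonly used to mimic constitutive phosphorylation, although the record does not state that rationale. The associated study dissects ArfGAP function in the yeast COPI coat, so the plasmid is suited to testing how these two residues affect Glo3 activity in yeast.
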