Addgene plasmid #129486: p415 Glo3 S389,398 D
Purpose: Expression in S. cerevisiae
Depositing lab: Blanche Schwappach. Depositing organization: Universitaetsmedizin Goettingen. Publication: Dissection of GTPase-activating proteins reveals functional asymmetry in the COPI coat of budding yeast. Arakel EC, Huranova M, Estrada AF, Rau EM, Spang A, Schwappach B. J Cell Sci. 2019 Aug 29;132(16). pii: jcs.232124. doi: 10.1242/jcs.232124. PubMed 31331965.
Backbone
  Vector backbone: P415 Met25
  Vector type: Yeast Expression
  Selectable markers: LEU2
Growth in bacteria
  Bacterial resistance: Ampicillin, 100 μg/mL
  Growth temperature: 37°C
  Growth strain: DH5alpha
  Copy number: High Copy
Gene/Insert
  Gene/Insert name: Glo3 S389,398 D (alt name: YER122C)
  Species: S. cerevisiae (budding yeast)
  Insert size (bp): 1482
  Mutation: Mutation of serines 389 and 398 to Asp
  Entrez Gene: GLO3 (a.k.a. YER122C)
Terms and licenses: Academic/Nonprofit Terms; Industry Terms: Not Available to Industry
How to cite: p415 Glo3 S389,398 D was a gift from Blanche Schwappach (Addgene plasmid # 129486 ; http://n2t.net/addgene:129486 ; RRID:Addgene_129486)
